>Addgene plasmid #35320 | pBbS7c-RFP | depositor full sequence | sequence record 42987 | pBbS7c-RFP sequence 5528 bps
GACGTCCTCACTGCCCGCTTTCCAGTCGGGAAACCTGTCGTGCCAGCTGCATTAATGAATCGGCCAACGC
GCGGGGAGAGGCGGTTTGCGTATTGGGCGCCAGGGTGGTTTTTCTTTTCACCAGTGAGACGGGCAACAGC
TGATTGCCCTTCACCGCCTGGCCCTGAGAGAGTTGCAGCAAGCGGTCCACGCTGGTTTGCCCCAGCAGGC
GAAAATCCTGTTTGATGGTGGTTAACGGCGGGATATAACATGAGCTGTCTTCGGTATCGTCGTATCCCAC
TACCGAGATGTCCGCACCAACGCGCAGCCCGGACTCGGTAATGGCGCGCATTGCGCCCAGCGCCATCTGA
TCGTTGGCAACCAGCATCGCAGTGGGAACGATGCCCTCATTCAGCATTTGCATGGTTTGTTGAAAACCGG
ACATGGCACTCCAGTCGCCTTCCCGTTCCGCTATCGGCTGAATTTGATTGCGAGTGAGATATTTATGCCA
GCCAGCCAGACGCAGACGCGCCGAGACAGAACTTAATGGGCCCGCTAACAGCGCGATTTGCTGGTGACCC
AATGCGACCAGATGCTCCACGCCCAGTCGCGTACCGTCTTCATGGGAGAAAATAATACTGTTGATGGGTG
TCTGGTCAGAGACATCAAGAAATAACGCCGGAACATTAGTGCAGGCAGCTTCCACAGCAATGGCATCCTG
GTCATCCAGCGGATAGTTAATGATCAGCCCACTGACGCGTTGCGCGAGAAGATTGTGCACCGCCGCTTTA
CAGGCTTCGACGCCGCTTCGTTCTACCATCGACACCACCACGCTGGCACCCAGTTGATCGGCGCGAGATT
TAATCGCCGCGACAATTTGCGACGGCGCGTGCAGGGCCAGACTGGAGGTGGCAACGCCAATCAGCAACGA
CTGTTTGCCCGCCAGTTGTTGTGCCACGCGGTTGGGAATGTAATTCAGCTCCGCCATCGCCGCTTCCACT
TTTTCCCGCGTTTTCGCAGAAACGTGGCTGGCCTGGTTCACCACGCGGGAAACGGTCTGATAAGAGACAC
CGGCATACTCTGCGACATCGTATAACGTTACTGGTTTCACATTCACCACCCTGAATTGACTCTCTTCCGG
GCGCTATCATGCCATACCGCGAAAGGTTTTGCGCCATTCGATGGTGTCCGGGATCTCGACGCTCTCCCTT
ATGCGACTCCTGCATTAGGAAGCAGCCCAGTAGTAGGTTGAGGCCGTTGAGCACCGCCGCCGCAAGGAAT
GGTGCATGCAAGGAGATGGCGCCCAACAGTCCCCCGGCCACGGGGCCTGCCACCATACCCACGCCGAAAC
AAGCGCTCATGAGCCCGAAGTGGCGAGCCCGATCTTCCCCATCGGTGATGTCGGCGATATAGGCGCCAGC
AACCGCACCTGTGGCGCCGGTGATGCCGGCCACGATGCGTCCGGCGTAGAGGATCGAGATCGATCTCGAT
CCCGCGAAATTAATACGACTCACTATAGGGGAATTGTGAGCGGATAACAATTTCAGAATTCAAAAGATCT
TTTAAGAAGGAGATATACATATGGCGAGTAGCGAAGACGTTATCAAAGAGTTCATGCGTTTCAAAGTTCG
TATGGAAGGTTCCGTTAACGGTCACGAGTTCGAAATCGAAGGTGAAGGTGAAGGTCGTCCGTACGAAGGT
ACCCAGACCGCTAAACTGAAAGTTACCAAAGGTGGTCCGCTGCCGTTCGCTTGGGACATCCTGTCCCCGC
AGTTCCAGTACGGTTCCAAAGCTTACGTTAAACACCCGGCTGACATCCCGGACTACCTGAAACTGTCCTT
CCCGGAAGGTTTCAAATGGGAACGTGTTATGAACTTCGAAGACGGTGGTGTTGTTACCGTTACCCAGGAC
TCCTCCCTGCAAGACGGTGAGTTCATCTACAAAGTTAAACTGCGTGGTACCAACTTCCCGTCCGACGGTC
CGGTTATGCAGAAAAAAACCATGGGTTGGGAAGCTTCCACCGAACGTATGTACCCGGAAGACGGTGCTCT
GAAAGGTGAAATCAAAATGCGTCTGAAACTGAAAGACGGTGGTCACTACGACGCTGAAGTTAAAACCACC
TACATGGCTAAAAAACCGGTTCAGCTGCCGGGTGCTTACAAAACCGACATCAAACTGGACATCACCTCCC
ACAACGAAGACTACACCATCGTTGAACAGTACGAACGTGCTGAAGGTCGTCACTCCACCGGTGCTTAAGG
ATCCAAACTCGAGTAAGGATCTCCAGGCATCAAATAAAACGAAAGGCTCAGTCGAAAGACTGGGCCTTTC
GTTTTATCTGTTGTTTGTCGGTGAACGCTCTCTACTAGAGTCACACTGGCTCACCTTCGGGTGGGCCTTT
CTGCGTTTATACCTAGGGTACGGGTTTTGCTGCCCGCAAACGGGCTGTTCTGGTGTTGCTAGTTTGTTAT
CAGAATCGCAGATCCGGCTTCAGCCGGTTTGCCGGCTGAAAGCGCTATTTCTTCCAGAATTGCCATGATT
TTTTCCCCACGGGAGGCGTCACTGGCTCCCGTGTTGTCGGCAGCTTTGATTCGATAAGCAGCATCGCCTG
TTTCAGGCTGTCTATGTGTGACTGTTGAGCTGTAACAAGTTGTCTCAGGTGTTCAATTTCATGTTCTAGT
TGCTTTGTTTTACTGGTTTCACCTGTTCTATTAGGTGTTACATGCTGTTCATCTGTTACATTGTCGATCT
GTTCATGGTGAACAGCTTTGAATGCACCAAAAACTCGTAAAAGCTCTGATGTATCTATCTTTTTTACACC
GTTTTCATCTGTGCATATGGACAGTTTTCCCTTTGATATGTAACGGTGAACAGTTGTTCTACTTTTGTTT
GTTAGTCTTGATGCTTCACTGATAGATACAAGAGCCATAAGAACCTCAGATCCTTCCGTATTTAGCCAGT
ATGTTCTCTAGTGTGGTTCGTTGTTTTTGCGTGAGCCATGAGAACGAACCATTGAGATCATACTTACTTT
GCATGTCACTCAAAAATTTTGCCTCAAAACTGGTGAGCTGAATTTTTGCAGTTAAAGCATCGTGTAGTGT
TTTTCTTAGTCCGTTATGTAGGTAGGAATCTGATGTAATGGTTGTTGGTATTTTGTCACCATTCATTTTT
ATCTGGTTGTTCTCAAGTTCGGTTACGAGATCCATTTGTCTATCTAGTTCAACTTGGAAAATCAACGTAT
CAGTCGGGCGGCCTCGCTTATCAACCACCAATTTCATATTGCTGTAAGTGTTTAAATCTTTACTTATTGG
TTTCAAAACCCATTGGTTAAGCCTTTTAAACTCATGGTAGTTATTTTCAAGCATTAACATGAACTTAAAT
TCATCAAGGCTAATCTCTATATTTGCCTTGTGAGTTTTCTTTTGTGTTAGTTCTTTTAATAACCACTCAT
AAATCCTCATAGAGTATTTGTTTTCAAAAGACTTAACATGTTCCAGATTATATTTTATGAATTTTTTTAA
CTGGAAAAGATAAGGCAATATCTCTTCACTAAAAACTAATTCTAATTTTTCGCTTGAGAACTTGGCATAG
TTTGTCCACTGGAAAATCTCAAAGCCTTTAACCAAAGGATTCCTGATTTCCACAGTTCTCGTCATCAGCT
CTCTGGTTGCTTTAGCTAATACACCATAAGCATTTTCCCTACTGATGTTCATCATCTGAGCGTATTGGTT
ATAAGTGAACGATACCGTCCGTTCTTTCCTTGTAGGGTTTTCAATCGTGGGGTTGAGTAGTGCCACACAG
CATAAAATTAGCTTGGTTTCATGCTCCGTTAAGTCATAGCGACTAATCGCTAGTTCATTTGCTTTGAAAA
CAACTAATTCAGACATACATCTCAATTGGTCTAGGTGATTTTAATCACTATACCAATTGAGATGGGCTAG
TCAATGATAATTACTAGTCCTTTTCCCGGGTGATCTGGGTATCTGTAAATTCTGCTAGACCTTTGCTGGA
AAACTTGTAAATTCTGCTAGACCCTCTGTAAATTCCGCTAGACCTTTGTGTGTTTTTTTTGTTTATATTC
AAGTGGTTATAATTTATAGAATAAAGAAAGAATAAAAAAAGATAAAAAGAATAGATCCCAGCCCTGTGTA
TAACTCACTACTTTAGTCAGTTCCGCAGTATTACAAAAGGATGTCGCAAACGCTGTTTGCTCCTCTACAA
AACAGACCTTAAAACCCTAAAGGCTTAAGTAGCACCCTCGCAAGCTCGGGCAAATCGCTGAATATTCCTT
TTGTCTCCGACCATCAGGCACCTGAGTCGCTGTCTTTTTCGTGACATTCAGTTCGCTGCGCTCACGGCTC
TGGCAGTGAATGGGGGTAAATGGCACTACAGGCGCCTTTTATGGATTCATGCAAGGAAACTACCCATAAT
ACAAGAAAAGCCCGTCACGGGCTTCTCAGGGCGTTTTATGGCGGGTCTGCTATGTGGTGCTATCTGACTT
TTTGCTGTTCAGCAGTTCCTGCCCTCTGATTTTCCAGTCTGACCACTTCGGATTATCCCGTGACAGGTCA
TTCAGACTGGCTAATGCACCCAGTAAGGCAGCGGTATCATCAACAGGCTTACCCGTCTTACTGTCCCTAG
TGCTTGGATTCTCACCAATAAAAAACGCCCGGCGGCAACCGAGCGTTCTGAACAAATCCAGATGGAGTTC
TGAGGTCATTACTGGATCTATCAACAGGAGTCCAAGCGAGCTCGATATCAAATTACGCCCCGCCCTGCCA
CTCATCGCAGTACTGTTGTAATTCATTAAGCATTCTGCCGACATGGAAGCCATCACAAACGGCATGATGA
ACCTGAATCGCCAGCGGCATCAGCACCTTGTCGCCTTGCGTATAATATTTGCCCATGGTGAAAACGGGGG
CGAAGAAGTTGTCCATATTGGCCACGTTTAAATCAAAACTGGTGAAACTCACCCAGGGATTGGCTGAGAC
GAAAAACATATTCTCAATAAACCCTTTAGGGAAATAGGCCAGGTTTTCACCGTAACACGCCACATCTTGC
GAATATATGTGTAGAAACTGCCGGAAATCGTCGTGGTATTCACTCCAGAGCGATGAAAACGTTTCAGTTT
GCTCATGGAAAACGGTGTAACAAGGGTGAACACTATCCCATATCACCAGCTCACCGTCTTTCATTGCCAT
ACGAAATTCCGGATGAGCATTCATCAGGCGGGCAAGAATGTGAATAAAGGCCGGATAAAACTTGTGCTTA
TTTTTCTTTACGGTCTTTAAAAAGGCCGTAATATCCAGCTGAACGGTCTGGTTATAGGTACATTGAGCAA
CTGACTGAAATGCCTCAAAATGTTCTTTACGATGCCATTGGGATATATCAACGGTGGTATATCCAGTGAT
TTTTTTCTCCATTTTAGCTTCCTTAGCTCCTGAAAATCTCGATAACTCAAAAAATACGCCCGGTAGTGAT
CTTATTTCATTATGGTGAAAGTTGGAACCTCTTACGTGCCGATCAACGTCTCATTTTCGCCAGATATC
Features (pLannotate 1.2.2; 13 found; start..end, strand, type, name):
      8..1090    -  CDS            lacI: lac repressor; lacI; The lac repressor binds to the lac operator to inhibit transcription in E. coli. This inhibition can be relieved by adding lactose or isopropyl-β-D-thiogalactopyranoside (IPTG).
   1091..1168    -  promoter       lacI promoter: lacI
   1176..1455    -  CDS            TcR (fragment): tetracycline efflux protein; tet; confers resistance to tetracycline
   1481..1499    +  promoter       T7 promoter: promoter for bacteriophage T7 RNA polymerase
   1504..1520    +  protein_bind   lac operator: The lac repressor binds to the lac operator to inhibit transcription in E. coli. This inhibition can be relieved by adding lactose or isopropyl-β-D-thiogalactopyranoside (IPTG). lac repressor encoded by lacI
   1561..2238    +  CDS            mRFP1: monomeric derivative of DsRed (Campbell et al., 2002)
   2271..2342    +  terminator     rrnB T1 terminator: transcription terminator T1 from the E. coli rrnB gene
   2358..2385    +  terminator     T7Te terminator: phage T7 early transcription terminator
   2916..3866    -  CDS            Rep101: RepA protein needed for replication with the pSC101 origin; rep101
   3914..4136    -  rep_origin     pSC101 ori: low-copy replication origin that requires the Rep101 protein
   4628..4722    -  terminator     lambda t0 terminator: transcription terminator from phage lambda
   4746..5402    -  CDS            cat: CAT_ECOLX - Experimental evidence at protein level: Swiss-Prot protein existence level 1. This enzyme is an effector of chloramphenicol resistance in bacteria. From Escherichia coli. This protein is used as a marker in many commonly used cloning vectors, such as pACYC184.
   5403..5505    -  promoter       cat promoter: promoter of the E. coli cat gene encoding chloramphenicol acetyltransferase
