[The description below was written by a language model from this plasmid's Addgene catalogue record and pLannotate feature annotations shown in this document.]
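Description:
pBbS7c-RFP is a bacterial expression plasmid from the BglBrick (pBb) family of synthetic-biology vectors, a modular platform in which replication origin, promoter system and resistance marker are varied systematically. This member combines the pSC101 origin, a T7 promoter and chloramphenicol resistance. The full sequence is 5,528 bp, consistent with the recorded 4,850 bp backbone plus a 678 bp insert. Replication depends on the pSC101 ori together with the plasmid-encoded Rep101 (RepA) initiator protein, which keeps the plasmid at low copy number in E. coli. Selection is provided by the cat gene (chloramphenicol acetyltransferase), which is driven by its native promoter and followed by the lambda t0 terminator.

The payload is mRFP1, a monomeric red fluorescent derivative of DsRed, listed in the record as a synthetic insert. It sits downstream of a T7 promoter that is immediately followed by a lac operator. A lacI gene with its own promoter is carried on the opposite strand. The lac repressor therefore holds transcription off until IPTG or lactose is added, and expression also requires a host that supplies T7 RNA polymerase. Transcription ends at tandem rrnB T1 and T7Te terminators, which insulate the cassette from the rest of the plasmid. A short tetracycline-resistance gene fragment lies between the lacI promoter and the T7 promoter. It appears to be a non-functional remnant of earlier vector construction.

In this vector series the RFP serves as a reporter for characterising a given origin/promoter/marker combination. It also acts as a placeholder that can be swapped for a gene of interest by restriction-enzyme cloning, allowing low-copy, inducible T7-driven expression.
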