Addgene plasmid #35320: pBbS7c-RFP
Depositing lab: Jay Keasling. Depositing organization: University of California, Berkeley. Publication: BglBrick vectors and datasheets: A synthetic biology platform for gene expression. Lee TS, Krupa RA, Zhang F, Hajimorad M, Holtz WJ, Prasad N, Lee SK, Keasling JD. J Biol Eng. 2011 Sep 20;5:12. 10.1186/1754-1611-5-12 PubMed 21933410.
Backbone
  Vector backbone: pBb
  Backbone size w/o insert (bp): 4850
  Vector type: Bacterial Expression, Synthetic Biology
Growth in bacteria
  Bacterial resistance: Chloramphenicol, 25 μg/mL
  Growth temperature: 37°C
  Growth strain: DH5alpha
  Copy number: Low Copy
Gene/Insert
  Gene/Insert name: RFP (alt name: JBEI Part ID: JPUB_000086)
  Species: Synthetic
  Insert size (bp): 678
  Promoter: T7
  Cloning method: Restriction Enzyme
  Sequencing primers: 5′ jkRFP-R (gctttggaaccgtactggaa); 3′ jkRFP-F (tggtcactacgacgctgaag)
Terms and licenses: Academic/Nonprofit Terms; Industry Terms: Not Available to Industry
Depositor comments: JBEI Part ID: JPUB_000086; Origin: SC101
How to cite: pBbS7c-RFP was a gift from Jay Keasling (Addgene plasmid # 35320 ; http://n2t.net/addgene:35320 ; RRID:Addgene_35320)
