>Addgene plasmid #35320 | pBbS7c-RFP | addgene partial sequence | sequence record 43632 | jkRFP-F 5'-tggtcactacgacgctgaag-3'
CTGCCGGGTGCTTACAAAACCGACATCAAACTGGACATCACCTCCCACAACGAAGACTACACCATCGTTG
AACAGTACGAACGTGCTGAAGGTCGTCACTCCACCGGTGCTTAAGGATCCAAACTCGAGTAAGGATCTCC
AGGCATCAAATAAAACGAAAGGCTCAGTCGAAAGACTGGGCCTTTCGTTTTATCTGTTGTTTGTCGGTGA
ACGCTCTCTACTAGAGTCACACTGGCTCACCTTCGGGTGGGCCTTTCTGCGTTTATACCTAGGGTACGGG
TTTTGCTGCCCGCAAACGGGCTGTTCTGGTGTTGCTAGTTTGTTATCAGAATCGCAGATCCGGCTTCAGC
CGGTTTGCCGGCTGAAAGCGCTATTTCTTCCAGAATTGCCATGATTTTTTCCCCACGGGAGGCGTCACTG
GCTCCCGTGTTGTCGGCAGCTTTGATTCGATAAGCAGCATCGCCTGTTTCAGGCTGTCTATGTGTGACTG
TTGAGCTGTAACAAGTTGTCTCAGGTGTTCAATTTCATGTTCTAGTTGCTTTGTTTTACTGGTTTCACCT
GTTCTATTAGGTGTTACATGCTGTTCATCTGTTACATTGTCGATCTGTTCATGGTGAACAGCTTTGAATG
CACCAAAAACTCGTAAAAGCTCTGATGTATCTATCTTTTTTACACCGTTT
