>Addgene plasmid #35320 | pBbS7c-RFP | addgene partial sequence | sequence record 43633 | jkRFP-R
GACCTTCACCTTCACCTTCGATTTCGAACTCGTGACCGTTAACGGAACCTTCCATACGAACTTTGAAACG
CATGAACTCTTTGATAACGTCTTCGCTACTCGCCATATGTATATCTCCTTCTTAAAAGATCTTTTGAATT
CTGAAATTGTTATCCGCTCACAATTCCCCTATAGTGAGTCGTATTAATTTCGCGGGATCGAGATCGATCT
CGATCCTCTACGCCGGACGCATCGTGGCCGGCATCACCGGCGCCACAGGTGCGGTTGCTGGCGCCTATAT
CGCCGACATCACCGATGGGGAAGATCGGGCTCGCCACTTCGGGCTCATGAGCGCTTGTTTCGGCGTGGGT
ATGGTGGCAGGCCCCGTGGCCGGGGGACTGTTGGGCGCCATCTCCTTGCATGCACCATTCCTTGCGGCGG
CGGTGCTCAACGGCCTCAACCTACTACTGGGCTGCTTCCTAATGCAGGAGTCGCATAAGGGAGAGCGTCG
AGATCCCGGACACCATCGAATGGCGCAAAACCTTTCGCGGTATGGCATGATAGCGCCCGGAAGAGAGTCA
ATTCAGGGTGGTGAATGTGAAACCAGTAACGTTATACGATGTCGCAGAGTATGCCGGTGTCTCTTATCAG
ACCGTTTCCCGCGTGGTGAACCA
